>Addgene plasmid #204287 | pFA6a-yomRuby3-SpHIS5 | addgene full sequence | sequence record 401343 | Addgene NGS Result
TTGAGATCCTTTTTTTCTGCGCGTAATCTGCTGCTTGCAAACAAAAAAACCACCGCTACCAGCGGTGGTT
TGTTTGCCGGATCAAGAGCTACCAACTCTTTTTCCGAAGGTAACTGGCTTCAGCAGAGCGCAGATACCAA
ATACTGTTCTTCTAGTGTAGCCGTAGTTAGGCCACCACTTCAAGAACTCTGTAGCACCGCCTACATACCT
CGCTCTGCTAATCCTGTTACCAGTGGCTGCTGCCAGTGGCGATAAGTCGTGTCTTACCGGGTTGGACTCA
AGACGATAGTTACCGGATAAGGCGCAGCGGTCGGGCTGAACGGGGGGTTCGTGCACACAGCCCAGCTTGG
AGCGAACGACCTACACCGAACTGAGATACCTACAGCGTGAGCTATGAGAAAGCGCCACGCTTCCCGAAGG
GAGAAAGGCGGACAGGTATCCGGTAAGCGGCAGGGTCGGAACAGGAGAGCGCACGAGGGAGCTTCCAGGG
GGAAACGCCTGGTATCTTTATAGTCCTGTCGGGTTTCGCCACCTCTGACTTGAGCGTCGATTTTTGTGAT
GCTCGTCAGGGGGGCGGAGCCTATGGAAAAACGCCAGCAACGCGGCCTTTTTACGGTTCCTGGCCTTTTG
CTGGCCTTTTGCTCACATGTTCTTTCCTGCGTTATCCCCTGATTCTGTGGATAACCGTATTACCGCCTTT
GAGTGAGCTGATACCGCTCGCCGCAGCCGAACGACCGAGCGCAGCGAGTCAGTGAGCGAGGAAGCGGAAG
AGCGCCCAATACGCAAACCGCCTCTCCCCGCGCGTTGGCCGATTCATTAATGCAGGTTAACCTGGCTTAT
CGAAATTAATACGACTCACTATAGGGAGACCGGCAGATCCGCGGCCGCATAGGCCACTAGTGGATCTGAT
ATCATCGATGAATTCGAGCTCGTTTAAACTGGATGGCGGCGTTAGTATCGAATCGACAGCAGTATAGCGA
CCAGCATTCACATACGATTGACGCATGATATTACTTTCTGCGCACTTAACTTCGCATCTGGGCAGATGAT
GTCGAGGCGAAAAAAAATATAAATCACGCTAACATTTGATTAAAATAGAACAACTACAATATAAAAAAAC
TATACAAATGACAAGTTCTTGAAAACAAGAATCTTTTTATTGTCAGTACTCTTTACAACACTCCCTTCGT
GCTTGGGACTTCAGAACTTCCAGTAAGACTAGTAGCCGCGCGCATGGCAACAGCCAGAGATTTAAAAGCG
CTTTCAGCACGATGATGGTCATTACTACCATATAAGCAGGTAACATGCAAAGTAATTCCAGCTGCTACCG
AAAAGGAATATAGTAAGTGAGGGATCATTTCACAGGACAATTCCCCAACCTTTTCACGCTTTAATCCCAA
ATCGATAACAGCATAGGGCCGTCCCGACAAGTCAACTACGCTTCTAGAAAGAGCTTCGTCAAGTGGACAA
TAAGCATGTCCAAATCTTTTAACGCCGGCAAAGTTACTCATAGCCTGCTTGAATGCAATACCAAGTGCAA
TAGCAGTATCTTCTGCAGTGTGATGATCATCGATGATTAAATCACCTCTTGAGTAAAGTCGTAAGCTCCA
GCCTGCATGTTTAGCCAGTGCATGATACATGTGATCCAAGAATCCAATTCCCGTGTCTACTTGGATTACT
TGTTCTCCCTTTTGGTTTGTATGCTTGGAAGTTATAAGTTCATCAATAAAATTCGACTCTTCAGGTAAGG
GAGCTTTGTCCAAAGCGATGGCAACGCTGATTTTCGTTTCGTTCGTATTTCTTTCTACAAAAGCCCTCCT
ACCCATGGTTGTTTATGTTCGGATGTGATGTGAGAACTGTATCCTAGCAAGATTTTAAAAGGAAGTATAT
GAAAGAAGAACCTCAGTGGCAAATCCTAACCTTTTATATTTCTCTACAGGGGCGCGGCGTGGGGACAATT
CAACGCGTCTGTGAGGGGAGCGTTTCCCTGCTCGCAGGTCTGCAGCGAGGAGCCGTAATTTTTGCTTCGC
GCCGTGCGGCCATCAAAATGTATGGATGCAAATGATTATACATGGGGATGTATGGGCTAAATGTACGGGC
GACAGTCACATCATGCCCCTGAGCTGCGCACGTCAAGACTGTCAAGGAGGGTATTCTGGGCCTCCATGTC
GCTGGCCGGGTGACCCGGCGGGGACGAGGCAAGCTAAACAGATCTATATTACCCTGTTATCCCTAGCGGA
TCTGTCCGCAACGCTTTTCTGAACGCCCGCCTTCGCCTCTCATTATCATTCTCATCCCAAAAGAACTAAC
TGTGCATGTTATTTGCAATACTTCATATACGCTCTGTATTATTAATAGTATCATTAATTACGTCAATTGA
AATTCAAAATATCATCTTTGACAGCAACATCTATCCTCTTAGACAACTAGGGCCATTGCAGTGTCTCGAA
ACCATTAATATCACTGAAAAGATGAAAAGAAAGGCAAATATATATTGATCACTAATTTTCTAAGCTAAAG
AATCTATTCCCCCTCTGTTAAATGGAATTGTTTGAAATAAAATATTATAAAATCAGAACTTTGGGGGGGA
AACATAAAAAAATGAGAAAAAGAAAACGAACTAACTAATGTTTAAGTAAAAGAACAAAAAGGTAGACCAA
TGTAGCGCTCTTACTTTAGGCGCGCCTTACTTATACAATTCATCCATACCACCGCCTAAGTTAGAATATT
TGGCTACGGCCACCTCTCTCTGTACAACATAGGTTTCGTTATCGCTCTCTTCAATTCTTTCTAGTCTGTG
GTCTACAGCATGCACTCCTGGCATTTTGATATTGCCAACAGTCTTTTTAGAACGATAAGTGGTAACAAAA
TTACAATGCAAATGACCTCCACCATCAACTTTAAGCGCAATATCTGTGTAGCCTCTCAAACCTCCATCAG
CTGGGTACATCATTTCAGTATTTGGTTCCCAACCTTTGGTCTTTTTCTGCATCACAGGTCCGTTAGAAGG
AAAATTCACCCCTCTTACTTTCACATTATAGACAAGTTCGCCATCTTCTAATGAAGTATCTTGGGTAACT
GTGACGACACCCCCATCTTCGTATCTTGTAACCCTTTCCCATGTAAAACCCTCTGGAAAAGATTGCTTGA
AAAAGTCTGGTATATCCGCAGGGTACTTGATGAAAGTTCGTGATCCGTACATGAATGACGTTGCCAGAAT
GTCAAATGCAAATGGTAGTGGTCCGCCTTCAATTACTTTAATTCTCATAGTTTGCACACCTTCGTAAGGA
CGACCTTCACCTTCCCCTGTACACTTGAATTGGTGACCATTAACGGAGCCCTCCATGACAACTTTCATTC
TCATGTTTTCCTTGATTAACTCCTCTCCTTTGGACACCATGTTAATTAAACCAGCACCGTCACCGATCCG
TCGACCTGCAGCGTACGAAGCTTCAGCTGGCGGCCGCGTTCTATAGTGTCACCTAAATCGTATGTGTATG
ATACATAAGGTTATGTATTAATTGTAGCCGCGTTCTAACGACAATATGTCCATATGGTGCACTCTCAGTA
CAATCTGCTCTGATGCCGCATAGTTAAGCCAGCCCCGACACCCGCCAACACCCGCTGACGCGCCCTGACG
GGCTTGTCTGCTCCCGGCATCCGCTTACAGACAAGCTGTGACCGTCTCCGGGAGCTGCATGTGTCAGAGG
TTTTCACCGTCATCACCGAAACGCGCGAGACGAAAGGGCCTCGTGATACGCCTATTTTTATAGGTTAATG
TCATGATAATAATGGTTTCTTAGACGTCAGGTGGCACTTTTCGGGGAAATGTGCGCGGAACCCCTATTTG
TTTATTTTTCTAAATACATTCAAATATGTATCCGCTCATGAGACAATAACCCTGATAAATGCTTCAATAA
TATTGAAAAAGGAAGAGTATGAGTATTCAACATTTCCGTGTCGCCCTTATTCCCTTTTTTGCGGCATTTT
GCCTTCCTGTTTTTGCTCACCCAGAAACGCTGGTGAAAGTAAAAGATGCTGAAGATCAGTTGGGTGCACG
AGTGGGTTACATCGAACTGGATCTCAACAGCGGTAAGATCCTTGAGAGTTTTCGCCCCGAAGAACGTTTT
CCAATGATGAGCACTTTTAAAGTTCTGCTATGTGGCGCGGTATTATCCCGTATTGACGCCGGGCAAGAGC
AACTCGGTCGCCGCATACACTATTCTCAGAATGACTTGGTTGAGTACTCACCAGTCACAGAAAAGCATCT
TACGGATGGCATGACAGTAAGAGAATTATGCAGTGCTGCCATAACCATGAGTGATAACACTGCGGCCAAC
TTACTTCTGACAACGATCGGAGGACCGAAGGAGCTAACCGCTTTTTTGCACAACATGGGGGATCATGTAA
CTCGCCTTGATCGTTGGGAACCGGAGCTGAATGAAGCCATACCAAACGACGAGCGTGACACCACGATGCC
TGTAGCAATGGCAACAACGTTGCGCAAACTATTAACTGGCGAACTACTTACTCTAGCTTCCCGGCAACAA
TTAATAGACTGGATGGAGGCGGATAAAGTTGCAGGACCACTTCTGCGCTCGGCCCTTCCGGCTGGCTGGT
TTATTGCTGATAAATCTGGAGCCGGTGAGCGTGGGTCTCGCGGTATCATTGCAGCACTGGGGCCAGATGG
TAAGCCCTCCCGTATCGTAGTTATCTACACGACGGGGAGTCAGGCAACTATGGATGAACGAAATAGACAG
ATCGCTGAGATAGGTGCCTCACTGATTAAGCATTGGTAACTGTCAGACCAAGTTTACTCATATATACTTT
AGATTGATTTAAAACTTCATTTTTAATTTAAAAGGATCTAGGTGAAGATCCTTTTTGATAATCTCATGAC
CAAAATCCCTTAACGTGAGTTTTCGTTCCACTGAGCGTCAGACCCCGTAGAAAAGATCAAAGGATCTTC
Features (pLannotate 1.2.2; 12 found; start..end, strand, type, name):
      1..589     +  rep_origin     ori: high-copy-number ColE1/pMB1/pBR322/pUC origin of replication
    772..825     +  CDS            lacI (fragment): lac repressor; lacI; The lac repressor binds to the lac operator to inhibit transcription in E. coli. This inhibition can be relieved by adding lactose or isopropyl-β-D-thiogalactopyranoside (IPTG).
    847..865     +  promoter       T7 promoter: promoter for bacteriophage T7 RNA polymerase
    970..1167    -  terminator     TEF terminator: Ashbya gossypii TEF terminator
   1173..1826    -  CDS            S. pombe his5: imidazoleglycerol-phosphate dehydratase, required for histidine biosynthesis; Schizosaccharomyces pombe his5; yeast auxotrophic marker; corresponds to S. cerevisiae HIS3
   1827..2170    -  promoter       TEF promoter: Ashbya gossypii TEF promoter
   2690..3400    -  CDS            mRuby3: mRuby3 is a basic (constitutively fluorescent) red fluorescent protein published in 2016, derived from Entacmaea quadricolor. It has low acid sensitivity.
   3470..3488    -  promoter       SP6 promoter: promoter for bacteriophage SP6 RNA polymerase
   3551..3602    -  misc_feature   bom (fragment): basis of mobility region from pBR322
   3704..3739    -  CDS            rop (fragment): Rop protein, which maintains plasmids at low copy number; rop
   3834..3938    +  promoter       AmpR promoter: bla
   3939..4799    +  CDS            AmpR: β-lactamase; bla; confers resistance to ampicillin, carbenicillin, and related antibiotics
