[The description below was written by a language model from this plasmid's Addgene catalogue record and pLannotate feature annotations shown in this document.]
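Description:
pFA6a-yomRuby3-SpHIS5 is a 4,969 bp yeast tagging template of the pFA6a family, built from a pFA-Envy-SpHIS5 backbone by replacing the Envy fluorescent protein with a synthesized, yeast codon-optimized version of the red fluorescent protein mRuby3. In E. coli it is maintained through a high-copy ColE1/pUC-type origin and selected with ampicillin via the β-lactamase gene and its own promoter. The feature table shows no yeast replication origin or centromere. This fits its role as a template for integrative cassettes rather than as an episomal expression plasmid, although it is catalogued as a yeast expression vector.

The payload has two adjacent modules in the same orientation. The first is the yomRuby3 coding sequence, which has no promoter of its own because it is meant to be fused in frame to the 3' end of a chromosomal gene and expressed from that gene's native promoter. The record states that the DIT1 terminator, described as a high-capacity meiotic terminator, was added at the 3' end. It is not annotated in the feature table, but an unannotated stretch between mRuby3 and the marker cassette may correspond to it. The second module is the Schizosaccharomyces pombe his5 gene, driven by the Ashbya gossypii TEF promoter and terminator. It complements S. cerevisiae his3 mutations, allowing selection for histidine prototrophy while limiting homology to the host locus. SP6 and T7 promoters flank the cassette, and short lacI, bom and rop fragments are backbone remnants.

The stated purpose is C-terminal tagging of budding yeast proteins with yomRuby3. With plasmids of this family, this is normally done by amplifying the tag-plus-marker cassette with homology-bearing primers and integrating it at the target locus. The DIT1 terminator suggests a design suited to imaging tagged proteins during meiosis and sporulation.
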