Addgene plasmid #204287: pFA6a-yomRuby3-SpHIS5
Purpose: For C-terminal tagging using yeast optimized mRuby3
Depositing lab: Linda Huang. Depositing organization: University of Massachusetts, Boston. Publication: Meiosis II spindle disassembly requires two distinct pathways. Seitz BC, Mucelli X, Majano M, Wallis Z, Dodge AC, Carmona C, Durant M, Maynard S, Huang LS. Mol Biol Cell. 2023 Sep 1;34(10):ar98. doi: 10.1091/mbc.E23-03-0096. Epub 2023 Jul 12. PubMed 37436806.
Backbone
  Vector backbone: pFA-Envy-SpHIS5 (Addgene plasmid 60782)
  Backbone size w/o insert (bp): 4021
  Total vector size (bp): 4969
  Modifications to backbone: We replaced the Envy fluorescent marker with yomRuby3, which we had synthesized. We aslo added the meiotic high capacity terminator from the DIT1 gene at the 3' end
  Vector type: Yeast Expression
  Selectable markers: S pombe his5
Growth in bacteria
  Bacterial resistance: Ampicillin, 100 μg/mL
  Growth temperature: 37°C
  Growth strain: DH5alpha
  Copy number: Unknown
Gene/Insert
  Gene/Insert name: pFA6-yomRuby3-SpHIS5 (alt name: yomRuby3 for C-terminal tagging)
  Species: S. cerevisiae (budding yeast)
  Insert size (bp): 1057
  Promoter: none
  Tag / fusion protein: yomRuby3 (C terminal on backbone)
  Cloning method: Gibson Cloning
  Sequencing primers: 5′ SP6; 3′ GGG TAT TCT GGG CCT CCA TGT C
Resource information
  A portion of this plasmid was derived from a plasmid made by: We synthesized yomRuby3 (Twist Bioscience)
Terms and licenses: Academic/Nonprofit Terms; Industry Terms: Not Available to Industry
How to cite: pFA6a-yomRuby3-SpHIS5 was a gift from Linda Huang (Addgene plasmid # 204287 ; http://n2t.net/addgene:204287 ; RRID:Addgene_204287)
